Addgene plasmid #209791: rUBR5_2383-2442_pGEX6P1
Purpose: Bacterial expression of UBR5 Mlle domain
Depositing lab: Kalle Gehring. Depositing organization: McGill University. Publication: Comparative peptide binding studies of the PABC domains from the ubiquitin-protein isopeptide ligase HYD and poly(A)-binding protein. Implications for HYD function. Lim NS, Kozlov G, Chang TC, Groover O, Siddiqui N, Volpon L, De Crescenzo G, Shyu AB, Gehring K. J Biol Chem. 2006 May 19;281(20):14376-82. doi: 10.1074/jbc.M600307200. Epub 2006 Mar 22. PubMed 16554297.
Backbone
  Vector backbone: pGEX-6P-1
  Backbone manufacturer: Amersham
  Backbone size w/o insert (bp): 4984
  Vector type: Bacterial Expression
Growth in bacteria
  Bacterial resistance: Ampicillin, 100 μg/mL
  Growth temperature: 37°C
  Growth strain: DH5alpha
  Copy number: High Copy
Gene/Insert
  Gene/Insert name: Mlle domain of UBR5 (alt name: PABC domain of UBR5)
  Species: R. norvegicus (rat)
  Mutation: aa 2383-2442 only
  Entrez Gene: Ubr5 (a.k.a. Dd5, Rat100)
  Promoter: tac
  Tag / fusion protein: GST (N terminal on backbone)
  Cloning method: Restriction Enzyme; 5′ cloning site BamHI (not destroyed); 3′ cloning site XhoI (not destroyed)
  Sequencing primers: 5′ pGEX Fwd; 3′ pGEX Rev
Terms and licenses: Academic/Nonprofit Terms; Industry Terms: Not Available to Industry
How to cite: rUBR5_2383-2442_pGEX6P1 was a gift from Kalle Gehring (Addgene plasmid # 209791 ; http://n2t.net/addgene:209791 ; RRID:Addgene_209791)
