[The description below was written by a language model from this plasmid's Addgene catalogue record and pLannotate feature annotations shown in this document.]
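Description:
rUBR5_2383-2442_pGEX6P1 is a bacterial expression plasmid built on the pGEX-6P-1 backbone, designed to produce the MLLE domain (also called the PABC domain) of rat UBR5 as a glutathione S-transferase fusion in E. coli. It replicates from a high-copy ColE1/pMB1-type origin and is selected with ampicillin through the β-lactamase gene. The sequenced record is about 5.1 kb, consistent with the stated backbone size plus a short insert.

The insert encodes only residues 2383–2442 of rat Ubr5 and was cloned between the BamHI and XhoI sites, both of which are retained. It lies directly downstream of, and in frame with, the Schistosoma japonicum GST coding sequence supplied by the backbone, so GST forms the N-terminal tag. Transcription is driven by the hybrid tac promoter followed by a lac operator. The plasmid carries its own lacI gene, so the repressor keeps expression off until it is induced with IPTG. pGEX-6P vectors normally place a protease cleavage site between GST and the insert, but this element is not annotated in the feature table.

The automated annotation labels the insert region as a fragment of human PABPC3. This most likely reflects homology between the UBR5 MLLE domain and the C-terminal domain of poly(A)-binding proteins, not a different insert. The remaining annotations (lacZα, the rop and bom fragments, and a yciV fragment) are backbone remnants.

The GST tag allows affinity purification of the recombinant domain on glutathione resin. The associated publication compared peptide binding by PABC domains from the ubiquitin ligase HYD and from poly(A)-binding protein, which points to use in binding and biophysical studies.
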