Features (pLannotate 1.2.2; 17 found; start..end, strand, type, name):
    182..210     +  promoter       tac promoter: strong E. coli promoter; hybrid between the trp and lac UV5 promoters
    218..234     +  protein_bind   lac operator: The lac repressor binds to the lac operator to inhibit transcription in E. coli. This inhibition can be relieved by adding lactose or isopropyl-β-D-thiogalactopyranoside (IPTG). lac repressor encoded by lacI
    257..910     +  CDS            GST26_SCHJA: Experimental evidence at protein level: Swiss-Prot protein existence level 1. GST isoenzymes appear to play a central role in the parasite detoxification system. Other functions are also suspected including a role in increasing the solubility of haematin in the parasite gut. From Schistosoma japonicum (Blood fluke).
    926..1129    +  CDS            PABPC3 (fragment): PABP3_HUMAN - Also known as PABP3, PABPL3. Experimental evidence at protein level: Swiss-Prot protein existence level 1. Binds the poly(A) tail of mRNA. May be involved in cytoplasmic regulatory processes of mRNA metabolism. Binds poly(A) with a slightly lower affinity as compared to PABPC1. From Homo sapiens (Human).
   1165..1204    +  CDS            rop (fragment): Rop protein, which maintains plasmids at low copy number; rop
   1306..1346    +  misc_feature   bom (fragment): basis of mobility region from pBR322
   1451..1555    +  promoter       AmpR promoter: bla
   1556..2416    +  CDS            AmpR: β-lactamase; bla; confers resistance to ampicillin, carbenicillin, and related antibiotics
   2587..3175    +  rep_origin     ori: high-copy-number ColE1/pMB1/pBR322/pUC origin of replication
   3361..3412    -  misc_feature   bom (fragment): basis of mobility region from pBR322
   3419..3496    +  promoter       lacI promoter: lacI
   3497..4579    +  CDS            lacI: lac repressor; lacI; The lac repressor binds to the lac operator to inhibit transcription in E. coli. This inhibition can be relieved by adding lactose or isopropyl-β-D-thiogalactopyranoside (IPTG).
   4592..4613    +  protein_bind   CAP binding site: CAP binding activates transcription in the presence of cAMP. E. coli catabolite activator protein
   4628..4658    +  promoter       lac promoter: promoter for the E. coli lac operon
   4666..4682    +  protein_bind   lac operator: The lac repressor binds to the lac operator to inhibit transcription in E. coli. This inhibition can be relieved by adding lactose or isopropyl-β-D-thiogalactopyranoside (IPTG). lac repressor encoded by lacI
   4702..4875    +  CDS            lacZα: LacZα fragment of β-galactosidase; lacZ fragment
   5139..106     -  CDS            yciV (fragment) (across the origin): RNAAM_ECOLI - Also known as trpH From Escherichia coli (strain K12).
>Addgene plasmid #209791 | rUBR5_2383-2442_pGEX6P1 | addgene full sequence | sequence record 413959 | Addgene NGS Result
GCTTATCGACTGCACGGTGCACCAATGCTTCTGGCGTCAGGCAGCCATCGGAAGCTGTGGTATGGCTGTG
CAGGTCGTAAATCACTGCATAATTCGTGTCGCTCAAGGCGCACTCCCGTTCTGGATAATGTTTTTTGCGC
CGACATCATAACGGTTCTGGCAAATATTCTGAAATGAGCTGTTGACAATTAATCATCGGCTCGTATAATG
TGTGGAATTGTGAGCGGATAACAATTTCACACAGGAAACAGTATTCATGTCCCCTATACTAGGTTATTGG
AAAATTAAGGGCCTTGTGCAACCCACTCGACTTCTTTTGGAATATCTTGAAGAAAAATATGAAGAGCATT
TGTATGAGCGCGATGAAGGTGATAAATGGCGAAACAAAAAGTTTGAATTGGGTTTGGAGTTTCCCAATCT
TCCTTATTATATTGATGGTGATGTTAAATTAACACAGTCTATGGCCATCATACGTTATATAGCTGACAAG
CACAACATGTTGGGTGGTTGTCCAAAAGAGCGTGCAGAGATTTCAATGCTTGAAGGAGCGGTTTTGGATA
TTAGATACGGTGTTTCGAGAATTGCATATAGTAAAGACTTTGAAACTCTCAAAGTTGATTTTCTTAGCAA
GCTACCTGAAATGCTGAAAATGTTCGAAGATCGTTTATGTCATAAAACATATTTAAATGGTGATCATGTA
ACCCATCCTGACTTCATGTTGTATGACGCTCTTGATGTTGTTTTATACATGGACCCAATGTGCCTGGATG
CGTTCCCAAAATTAGTTTGTTTTAAAAAACGTATTGAAGCTATCCCACAAATTGATAAGTACTTGAAATC
CAGCAAGTATATAGCATGGCCTTTGCAGGGCTGGCAAGCCACGTTTGGTGGTGGCGACCATCCTCCAAAA
TCGGATCTGGAAGTTCTGTTCCAGGGGCCCCTGGGATCCCATCGGCAGGCACTCGGAGAGAGGCTGTACC
CCCGAGTGCAAGCGATGCAGCCTGCCTTTGCCAGTAAAATCACCGGCATGCTGCTGGAGCTGTCCCCAGC
TCAGCTGCTTCTCCTTCTGGCGAGTGAGGACTCTCTGAGGGCGAGAGTTGAGGAGGCCATGGAGCTCATC
GTCGCCCACTAACTCGAGCGGCCGCATCGTGACTGACTGACGATCTGCCTCGCGCGTTTCGGTGATGACG
GTGAAAACCTCTGACACATGCAGCTCCCGGAGACGGTCACAGCTTGTCTGTAAGCGGATGCCGGGAGCAG
ACAAGCCCGTCAGGGCGCGTCAGCGGGTGTTGGCGGGTGTCGGGGCGCAGCCATGACCCAGTCACGTAGC
GATAGCGGAGTGTATAATTCTTGAAGACGAAAGGGCCTCGTGATACGCCTATTTTTATAGGTTAATGTCA
TGATAATAATGGTTTCTTAGACGTCAGGTGGCACTTTTCGGGGAAATGTGCGCGGAACCCCTATTTGTTT
ATTTTTCTAAATACATTCAAATATGTATCCGCTCATGAGACAATAACCCTGATAAATGCTTCAATAATAT
TGAAAAAGGAAGAGTATGAGTATTCAACATTTCCGTGTCGCCCTTATTCCCTTTTTTGCGGCATTTTGCC
TTCCTGTTTTTGCTCACCCAGAAACGCTGGTGAAAGTAAAAGATGCTGAAGATCAGTTGGGTGCACGAGT
GGGTTACATCGAACTGGATCTCAACAGCGGTAAGATCCTTGAGAGTTTTCGCCCCGAAGAACGTTTTCCA
ATGATGAGCACTTTTAAAGTTCTGCTATGTGGCGCGGTATTATCCCGTGTTGACGCCGGGCAAGAGCAAC
TCGGTCGCCGCATACACTATTCTCAGAATGACTTGGTTGAGTACTCACCAGTCACAGAAAAGCATCTTAC
GGATGGCATGACAGTAAGAGAATTATGCAGTGCTGCCATAACCATGAGTGATAACACTGCGGCCAACTTA
CTTCTGACAACGATCGGAGGACCGAAGGAGCTAACCGCTTTTTTGCACAACATGGGGGATCATGTAACTC
GCCTTGATCGTTGGGAACCGGAGCTGAATGAAGCCATACCAAACGACGAGCGTGACACCACGATGCCTGC
AGCAATGGCAACAACGTTGCGCAAACTATTAACTGGCGAACTACTTACTCTAGCTTCCCGGCAACAATTA
ATAGACTGGATGGAGGCGGATAAAGTTGCAGGACCACTTCTGCGCTCGGCCCTTCCGGCTGGCTGGTTTA
TTGCTGATAAATCTGGAGCCGGTGAGCGTGGGTCTCGCGGTATCATTGCAGCACTGGGGCCAGATGGTAA
GCCCTCCCGTATCGTAGTTATCTACACGACGGGGAGTCAGGCAACTATGGATGAACGAAATAGACAGATC
GCTGAGATAGGTGCCTCACTGATTAAGCATTGGTAACTGTCAGACCAAGTTTACTCATATATACTTTAGA
TTGATTTAAAACTTCATTTTTAATTTAAAAGGATCTAGGTGAAGATCCTTTTTGATAATCTCATGACCAA
AATCCCTTAACGTGAGTTTTCGTTCCACTGAGCGTCAGACCCCGTAGAAAAGATCAAAGGATCTTCTTGA
GATCCTTTTTTTCTGCGCGTAATCTGCTGCTTGCAAACAAAAAAACCACCGCTACCAGCGGTGGTTTGTT
TGCCGGATCAAGAGCTACCAACTCTTTTTCCGAAGGTAACTGGCTTCAGCAGAGCGCAGATACCAAATAC
TGTCCTTCTAGTGTAGCCGTAGTTAGGCCACCACTTCAAGAACTCTGTAGCACCGCCTACATACCTCGCT
CTGCTAATCCTGTTACCAGTGGCTGCTGCCAGTGGCGATAAGTCGTGTCTTACCGGGTTGGACTCAAGAC
GATAGTTACCGGATAAGGCGCAGCGGTCGGGCTGAACGGGGGGTTCGTGCACACAGCCCAGCTTGGAGCG
AACGACCTACACCGAACTGAGATACCTACAGCGTGAGCTATGAGAAAGCGCCACGCTTCCCGAAGGGAGA
AAGGCGGACAGGTATCCGGTAAGCGGCAGGGTCGGAACAGGAGAGCGCACGAGGGAGCTTCCAGGGGGAA
ACGCCTGGTATCTTTATAGTCCTGTCGGGTTTCGCCACCTCTGACTTGAGCGTCGATTTTTGTGATGCTC
GTCAGGGGGGCGGAGCCTATGGAAAAACGCCAGCAACGCGGCCTTTTTACGGTTCCTGGCCTTTTGCTGG
CCTTTTGCTCACATGTTCTTTCCTGCGTTATCCCCTGATTCTGTGGATAACCGTATTACCGCCTTTGAGT
GAGCTGATACCGCTCGCCGCAGCCGAACGACCGAGCGCAGCGAGTCAGTGAGCGAGGAAGCGGAAGAGCG
CCTGATGCGGTATTTTCTCCTTACGCATCTGTGCGGTATTTCACACCGCATAAATTCCGACACCATCGAA
TGGCGCAAAACCTTTCGCGGTATGGCATGATAGCGCCCGGAAGAGAGTCAATTCAGGGTGGTGAATGTGA
AACCAGTAACGTTATACGATGTCGCAGAGTATGCCGGTGTCTCTTATCAGACCGTTTCCCGCGTGGTGAA
CCAGGCCAGCCACGTTTCTGCGAAAACGCGGGAAAAAGTGGAAGCGGCGATGGCGGAGCTGAATTACATT
CCCAACCGCGTGGCACAACAACTGGCGGGCAAACAGTCGTTGCTGATTGGCGTTGCCACCTCCAGTCTGG
CCCTGCACGCGCCGTCGCAAATTGTCGCGGCGATTAAATCTCGCGCCGATCAACTGGGTGCCAGCGTGGT
GGTGTCGATGGTAGAACGAAGCGGCGTCGAAGCCTGTAAAGCGGCGGTGCACAATCTTCTCGCGCAACGC
GTCAGTGGGCTGATCATTAACTATCCGCTGGATGACCAGGATGCCATTGCTGTGGAAGCTGCCTGCACTA
ATGTTCCGGCGTTATTTCTTGATGTCTCTGACCAGACACCCATCAACAGTATTATTTTCTCCCATGAAGA
CGGTACGCGACTGGGCGTGGAGCATCTGGTCGCATTGGGTCACCAGCAAATCGCGCTGTTAGCGGGCCCA
TTAAGTTCTGTCTCGGCGCGTCTGCGTCTGGCTGGCTGGCATAAATATCTCACTCGCAATCAAATTCAGC
CGATAGCGGAACGGGAAGGCGACTGGAGTGCCATGTCCGGTTTTCAACAAACCATGCAAATGCTGAATGA
GGGCATCGTTCCCACTGCGATGCTGGTTGCCAACGATCAGATGGCGCTGGGCGCAATGCGCGCCATTACC
GAGTCCGGGCTGCGCGTTGGTGCGGATATCTCGGTAGTGGGATACGACGATACCGAAGACAGCTCATGTT
ATATCCCGCCGTTAACCACCATCAAACAGGATTTTCGCCTGCTGGGGCAAACCAGCGTGGACCGCTTGCT
GCAACTCTCTCAGGGCCAGGCGGTGAAGGGCAATCAGCTGTTGCCCGTCTCACTGGTGAAAAGAAAAACC
ACGCTAGCGCCCAATACGCAAACCGCCTCTCCCCGCGCGTTGGCCGATTCATTAATGCAGCTGGCACGAC
AGGTTTCCCGACTGGAAAGCGGGCAGTGAGCGCAACGCAATTAATGTAAGTTAGCTCACTCATTAGGCAC
CCCAGGCTTTACACTTTATGCTTCCGGCTCGTATGTTGTGTGGAATTGTGAGCGGATAACAATTTCACAC
AGGAAACAGCTATGACCATGATTACGGATTCACTGGCCGTCGTTTTACAACGTCGTGACTGGGAAAACCC
TGGCGTTACCCAACTTAATCGCCTTGCAGCACATCCCCCTTTCGCCAGCTGGCGTAATAGCGAAGAGGCC
CGCACCGATCGCCCTTCCCAACAGTTGCGCAGCCTGAATGGCGAATGGCGCTTTGCCTGGTTTCCGGCAC
CAGAAGCGGTGCCGGAAAGCTGGCTGGAGTGCGATCTTCCTGAGGCCGATACTGTCGTCGTCCCCTCAAA
CTGGCAGATGCACGGTTACGATGCGCCCATCTACACCAACGTGACCTATCCCATTACGGTCAATCCGCCG
TTTGTTCCCACGGAGAATCCGACGGGTTGTTACTCGCTCACATTTAATGTTGATGAAAGCTGGCTACAGG
AAGGCCAGACGCGAATTATTTTTGATGGCGTTGGAATTA
